>Addgene plasmid #152049 | pGBW-m4134048 | depositor full sequence | sequence record 295061 | Full Sequence
CACCATGGAGAGCCTTGTCCCTGGTTTCAAC
[348 nt withheld, positions 32-379]
AACGGTAATAAAGGAGCTGGTGGCCATAGTTACGGCGCCGATCTAAAGTCATTTGACTTAGGCGACGAGC
TTGGCACTGATCCTTATGAAGATTTTCAAGAAAACTGGAACACTAAACATAGCAGTGGTGTTACCCGTGA
ACTCATGCGTGAGCTTAACGGAGAAAACCTTTACTTTCAGTCGGGACGGCGAATCCCGGGGCTGATAAAT
CCCTGGAAAAGGAGATGGAAGAAGAACTTTATTGCAGTGTCTGCGGCTAACCGGTTCAAAAAGATCAGTT
CAAGCGGCGCCCTAGATTACGACATTCCTACGACCGCCTCCGAGAATCTCTATTTCCAGGGTGAATTTGG
CTTGGCACAACATGACGAGGCCGTCGATAACAAGTTTAATAAAGAACAGCAGAACGCTTTCTATGAGATC
CTTCACTTACCAAATCTGAACGAAGAGCAACGCAACGCTTTCATTCAGAGCCTGAAAGACGATCCCTCGC
AGTCTGCAAATCTCCTGGCCGAAGCCAAGAAGCTGAATGACGCACAGGCTCCAAAAGTTGATAACAAGTT
TAACAAGGAGCAGCAGAATGCTTTCTACGAGATATTGCACCTTCCTAATCTGAATGAGGAACAAAGAAAT
GCATTTATCCAGTCCCTAAAAGACGATCCATCACAGAGTGCCAACCTGCTTGCGGAAGCCAAAAAGCTCA
ATGATGCCCAGGCCCCGAAAGTAGACGCGAACCATCAATAAGCTAGCTTGACTGACTGAGATACAGCGTA
CCTTCAGCTCACAGACATGATAAGATACATTGATGAGTTTGGACAAACCACAACTAGAATGCAGTGAAAA
AAATGCTTTATTTGTGAAATTTGTGATGCTATTGCTTTATTTGTAACCATTATAAGCTGCAATAAACAAG
TTAACAACAACAATTGCATTCATTTTATGTTTCAGGTTCAGGGGGAGGTGTGGGAGGTTTTTTAAAGCAA
GTAAAACCTCTACAAATGTGGTATTGGCCCATCTCTATCGGTATCGTAGCATAACCCCTTGGGGCCTCTA
AACGGGTCTTGAGGGGTTTTTTGTGCCCCTCGGGCCGGATTGCTATCTACCGGCATTGGCGCAGAAAAAA
ATGCCTGATGCGACGCTGCGCGTCTTATACTCCCACATATGCCAGATTCAGCAACGGATACGGCTTCCCC
AACTTGCCCACTTCCATACGTGTCCTCCTTACCAGAAATTTATCCTTAAGGTCGTCAGCTATCCTGCAGG
CGATCTCTCGATTTCGATCAAGACATTCCTTTAATGGTCTTTTCTGGACACCACTAGGGGTCAGAAGTAG
TTCATCAAACTTTCTTCCCTCCCTAATCTCATTGGTTACCTTGGGCTATCGAAACTTAATTAACCAGTCA
AGTCAGCTACTTGGCGAGATCGACTTGTCTGGGTTTCGACTACGCTCAGAATTGCGTCAGTCAAGTTCGA
TCTGGTCCTTGCTATTGCACCCGTTCTCCGATTACGAGTTTCATTTAAATCATGTGAGCAAAAGGCCAGC
AAAAGGCCAGGAACCGTAAAAAGGCCGCGTTGCTGGCGTTTTTCCATAGGCTCCGCCCCCCTGACGAGCA
TCACAAAAATCGACGCTCAAGTCAGAGGTGGCGAAACCCGACAGGACTATAAAGATACCAGGCGTTTCCC
CCTGGAAGCTCCCTCGTGCGCTCTCCTGTTCCGACCCTGCCGCTTACCGGATACCTGTCCGCCTTTCTCC
CTTCGGGAAGCGTGGCGCTTTCTCATAGCTCACGCTGTAGGTATCTCAGTTCGGTGTAGGTCGTTCGCTC
CAAGCTGGGCTGTGTGCACGAACCCCCCGTTCAGCCCGACCGCTGCGCCTTATCCGGTAACTATCGTCTT
GAGTCCAACCCGGTAAGACACGACTTATCGCCACTGGCAGCAGCCACTGGTAACAGGATTAGCAGAGCGA
GGTATGTAGGCGGTGCTACAGAGTTCTTGAAGTGGTGGCCTAACTACGGCTACACTAGAAGAACAGTATT
TGGTATCTGCGCTCTGCTGAAGCCAGTTACCTTCGGAAAAAGAGTTGGTAGCTCTTGATCCGGCAAACAA
ACCACCGCTGGTAGCGGTGGTTTTTTTGTTTGCAAGCAGCAGATTACGCGCAGAAAAAAAGGATCTCAAG
AAGATCCTTTGATCTTTTCTACGGGGTCTGACGCTCAGTGGAACGAAAACTCACGTTAAGGGATTTTGGT
CATGAGATTATCAAAAAGGATCTTCACCTAGATCCTTTTAAATTAAAAATGAAGTTTTAAATCAATCTAA
AGTATATATGAGTAAACTTGGTCTGACAGTTACCAATGCTTAATCAGTGAGGCACCTATCTCAGCGATCT
GTCTATTTCGTTCATCCATAGTTGCATTTAAATTTCCGAACTCTCCAAGGCCCTCGTCGGAAAATCTTCA
AACCTTTCGTCCGATCCATCTTGCAGGCTACCTCTCGAACGAACTATCGCAAGTCTCTTGGCCGGCCTTG
CGCCTTGGCTATTGCTTGGCAGCGCCTATCGCCAGGTATTACTCCAATCCCGAATATCCGAGATCGGGAT
CACCCGAGAGAAGTTCAACCTACATCCTCAATCCCGATCTATCCGAGATCCGAGGAATATCGAAATCGGG
GCGCGCCTGGTGTACCGAGAACGATCCTCTCAGTGCGAGTCTCGACGATCCATATCGTTGCTTGGCAGTC
AGCCAGTCGGAATCCAGCTTGGGACCCAGGAAGTCCAATCGTCAGATATTGTACTCAAGCCTGGTCACGG
CAGCGTACCGATCTGTTTAAACCTAGATATTGATAGTCTGATCGGTCAACGTATAATCGAGTCCTAGCTT
TTGCAAACATCTATCAAGAGACAGGATCAGCAGGAGGCTTTCGCATGAGTATTCAACATTTCCGTGTCGC
CCTTATTCCCTTTTTTGCGGCATTTTGCCTTCCTGTTTTTGCTCACCCAGAAACGCTGGTGAAAGTAAAA
GATGCTGAAGATCAGTTGGGTGCGCGAGTGGGTTACATCGAACTGGATCTCAACAGCGGTAAGATCCTTG
AGAGTTTTCGCCCCGAAGAACGCTTTCCAATGATGAGCACTTTTAAAGTTCTGCTATGTGGCGCGGTATT
ATCCCGTATTGACGCCGGGCAAGAGCAACTCGGTCGCCGCATACACTATTCTCAGAATGACTTGGTTGAG
TATTCACCAGTCACAGAAAAGCATCTTACGGATGGCATGACAGTAAGAGAATTATGCAGTGCTGCCATAA
CCATGAGTGATAACACTGCGGCCAACTTACTTCTGACAACGATTGGAGGACCGAAGGAGCTAACCGCTTT
TTTGCACAACATGGGGGATCATGTAACTCGCCTTGATCGTTGGGAACCGGAGCTGAATGAAGCCATACCA
AACGACGAGCGTGACACCACGATGCCTGTAGCAATGGCAACAACCTTGCGTAAACTATTAACTGGCGAAC
TACTTACTCTAGCTTCCCGGCAACAGTTGATAGACTGGATGGAGGCGGATAAAGTTGCAGGACCACTTCT
GCGCTCGGCCCTTCCGGCTGGCTGGTTTATTGCTGATAAATCTGGAGCCGGTGAGCGTGGGTCTCGCGGT
ATCATTGCAGCACTGGGGCCAGATGGTAAGCCCTCCCGTATCGTAGTTATCTACACGACGGGGAGTCAGG
CAACTATGGATGAACGAAATAGACAGATCGCTGAGATAGGTGCCTCACTGATTAAGCATTGGTAACCGAT
TCTAGGTGCATTGGCGCAGAAAAAAATGCCTGATGCGACGCTGCGCGTCTTATACTCCCACATATGCCAG
ATTCAGCAACGGATACGGCTTCCCCAACTTGCCCACTTCCATACGTGTCCTCCTTACCAGAAATTTATCC
TTAAGATCCCGAATCGTTTAAACTCGACTCTGGCTCTATCGAATCTCCGTCGTTTCGAGCTTACGCGAAC
AGCCGTGGCGCTCATTTGCTCGTCGGGCATCGAATCTCGTCAGCTATCGTCAGCTTACCTTTTTGGCAGC
GATCGCGGCTCCCGACATCTTGGACCATTAGCTCCACAGGTATCTTCTTCCCTCTAGTGGTCATAACAGC
AGCTTCAGCTACCTCTCAATTCAAAAAACCCCTCAAGACCCGTTTAGAGGCCCCAAGGGGTTATGCTATC
AATCGTTGCGTTACACACACAAAAAACCAACACACATCCATCTTCGATGGATAGCGATTTTATTATCTAA
CTGCTGATCGAGTGTAGCCAGATCTAGTAATCAATTACGGGGTCATTAGTTCATAGCCCATATATGGAGT
TCCGCGTTACATAACTTACGGTAAATGGCCCGCCTGGCTGACCGCCCAACGACCCCCGCCCATTGACGTC
AATAATGACGTATGTTCCCATAGTAACGCCAATAGGGACTTTCCATTGACGTCAATGGGTGGAGTATTTA
CGGTAAACTGCCCACTTGGCAGTACATCAAGTGTATCATATGCCAAGTACGCCCCCTATTGACGTCAATG
ACGGTAAATGGCCCGCCTGGCATTATGCCCAGTACATGACCTTATGGGACTTTCCTACTTGGCAGTACAT
CTACGTATTAGTCATCGCTATTACCATGCTGATGCGGTTTTGGCAGTACATCAATGGGCGTGGATAGCGG
TTTGACTCACGGGGATTTCCAAGTCTCCACCCCATTGACGTCAATGGGAGTTTGTTTTGGCACCAAAATC
AACGGGACTTTCCAAAATGTCGTAACAACTCCGCCCCATTGACGCAAATGGGCGGTAGGCGTGTACGGTG
GGAGGTCTATATAAGCAGAGCTGGTTTAGTGAACCGTCAGATCAGATCTTTGTCGATCCTACCATCCACT
CGACACACCCGCCAGCGGCCGC
Features (pLannotate 1.2.2; 18 found; start..end, strand, type, name):
      5..541     +  CDS            R1A_SARS2 (fragment) (sequence partly withheld): Experimental evidence at protein level: Swiss-Prot protein existence level 1. [Non-structural protein 10]: Plays a pivotal role in viral transcription by stimulating both nsp14 3'-5' exoribonuclease and nsp16 2'-O-methyltransferase activities. Therefore plays an essential role in viral mRNAs cap methylation. From Severe acute respiratory syndrome coronavirus 2 (2019-nCoV) (SARS-CoV-2).
    596..673     +  CDS            MYLK2 (fragment): MYLK2_HUMAN - Experimental evidence at protein level: Swiss-Prot protein existence level 1. Implicated in the level of global muscle contraction and cardiac function. Phosphorylates a specific serine in the N-terminus of a myosin light chain. From Homo sapiens (Human).
    755..1105    +  CDS            spa (fragment): SPA_STAAU - Experimental evidence at protein level: Swiss-Prot protein existence level 1. Plays a role in the inhibition of the host innate and adaptive immune responses. Possesses five immunoglobulin-binding domains that capture both the fragment crystallizable region (Fc region) and the Fab region (part of Ig that identifies antigen) of immunoglobulins (By similarity). In turn, Staphylococcus aureus is protected from phagocytic killing via inhibition of Ig Fc region. In addition, the host elicited B-cell response is prevented due to a decrease of antibody-secreting cell proliferation that en
   1170..1291    -  polyA_signal   SV40 poly(A) signal: SV40 polyadenylation signal
   1314..1383    -  CDS            large T antigen (fragment): large T antigen from SV40 (simian virus 40)
   1406..1452    +  terminator     T7 terminator: transcription terminator for bacteriophage T7 RNA polymerase
   1482..1618    +  terminator     rrnG terminator: transcription terminator from the E. coli ribosomal RNA rrnG operon (Albrechtsen et al., 1991)
   1663..1734    +  misc_feature   3' β-globin insulator: insulator downstream of the human β-globin locus (Farrell et al., 2002)
   1960..2548    -  rep_origin     ori: high-copy-number ColE1/pMB1/pBR322/pUC origin of replication
   2720..2784    -  CDS            bla(M) (fragment): β-lactamase lacking the signal sequence; bla(M); allows cytosolic expression of β-lactamase
   3294..4154    +  CDS            AmpR: β-lactamase; bla; confers resistance to ampicillin, carbenicillin, and related antibiotics
   4167..4303    +  terminator     rrnG terminator: transcription terminator from the E. coli ribosomal RNA rrnG operon (Albrechtsen et al., 1991)
   4455..4526    +  misc_feature   5' β-globin insulator: insulator upstream of the human β-globin locus (Farrell et al., 2002)
   4531..4577    -  terminator     T7 terminator: transcription terminator for bacteriophage T7 RNA polymerase
   4595..4643    -  polyA_signal   poly(A) signal: synthetic polyadenylation signal
   4724..5027    +  enhancer       CMV enhancer: human cytomegalovirus immediate early enhancer
   5100..5117    -  promoter       CMV promoter (fragment): human cytomegalovirus (CMV) immediate early promoter
   5180..5231    +  promoter       CMVd2 promoter: truncated human cytomegalovirus (CMV) immediate early promoter that yields moderately reduced expression relative to the full-length promoter
