[The description below was written by a language model from this plasmid's Addgene catalogue record and pLannotate feature annotations shown in this document.]
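Description:
pGBW-m4134048 is a mammalian expression plasmid built on the pTwist_CMV_6 backbone that carries the wild-type coding sequence for the SARS-CoV-2 leader protein, the N-terminal cleavage product of the ORF1ab polyprotein (commonly called nsp1). It is maintained in E. coli as a high-copy plasmid through a ColE1/pUC-type origin and selected with ampicillin via a full-length β-lactamase gene. The annotated sequence is about 5.3 kb. The automated annotation identifies the insert as a fragment of the SARS-CoV-2 replicase polyprotein 1a. The functional text attached to that hit refers to nsp10, which is simply a generic description of the polyprotein entry and not of the segment cloned here.

Expression is driven by the CMV immediate-early enhancer and promoter, which lie just upstream of the insert across the circular junction of the sequence record. The roughly 530 bp open reading frame is followed in frame by a C-terminal tandem affinity purification tag supplied by the backbone. This tag is detected as a short fragment matching myosin light chain kinase 2, consistent with a calmodulin-binding peptide, and a fragment of Staphylococcus aureus protein A with its immunoglobulin-binding domains. The catalogue lists a TEV cleavage site as part of the tag. An SV40 polyadenylation signal is annotated downstream of the cassette, although on the reverse strand. The expression unit is flanked by β-globin insulator elements, T7 and rrnG transcription terminators and a synthetic poly(A) signal, which help isolate it from transcription arising elsewhere in the plasmid. The design suits transient expression of the tagged viral protein in mammalian cells, for example for two-step affinity purification and identification of host interaction partners, though the record states only the expression purpose.
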