Addgene plasmid #152049: pGBW-m4134048
Purpose: Mammalian expression plasmid for SARS-CoV-2 leader protein
Depositing lab: Ginkgo Bioworks & Benjie Chen. Depositing organization: Ginkgo Bioworks.
Backbone
  Vector backbone: pTwist_CMV_6
  Backbone size w/o insert (bp): 4180
  Vector type: Mammalian Expression
Growth in bacteria
  Bacterial resistance: Ampicillin, 100 μg/mL
  Growth temperature: 37°C
  Growth strain: DH5alpha
  Copy number: High Copy
Gene/Insert
  Gene/Insert name: SARS-CoV-2 leader protein
  Species: Severe acute respiratory syndrome coronavirus 2
  Insert size (bp): 533
  Mutation: wt
  Entrez Gene: ORF1ab (a.k.a. GU280_gp01)
  Promoter: CMV
  Tag / fusion protein: Cleavable TEV;TapTag (C terminal on backbone)
  Cloning method: Unknown
Resource information
  A portion of this plasmid was derived from a plasmid made by: GinkgoBioworks
Depositor comments: NCBI reference sequence: YP_009725297.1
How to cite: pGBW-m4134048 was a gift from Ginkgo Bioworks & Benjie Chen (Addgene plasmid # 152049 ; http://n2t.net/addgene:152049 ; RRID:Addgene_152049)
